Addgene plasmid #42149: pNH030
Depositing lab: Colin Dolphin. Depositing organization: King's College London. Publication: A simplified counter-selection recombineering protocol for creating fluorescent protein reporter constructs directly from C. elegans fosmid genomic clones. Hirani N, Westenberg M, Gami MS, Davis P, Hope IA, Dolphin CT. BMC Biotechnol. 2013 Jan 3;13(1):1. 10.1186/1472-6750-13-1 PubMed 23281894.
Backbone
  Vector backbone: pGOv5
  Backbone manufacturer: GeneOracle
  Backbone size w/o insert (bp): 2172
  Total vector size (bp): 2994
  Vector type: Worm Expression
Growth in bacteria
  Bacterial resistance: Ampicillin, 100 μg/mL
  Growth temperature: 37°C
  Growth strain: DH5alpha
  Copy number: High Copy
Gene/Insert
  Gene/Insert name: mTFP1::linker::2xNLS
  Species: C. elegans (nematode), Synthetic
  Insert size (bp): 822
Terms and licenses: Academic/Nonprofit Terms; Industry Terms: Not Available to Industry
Depositor comments: Nb. CDS terminates with two in-frame stop codons [TAA-TAG]
How to cite: pNH030 was a gift from Colin Dolphin (Addgene plasmid # 42149 ; http://n2t.net/addgene:42149 ; RRID:Addgene_42149)
