[The description below was written by a language model from this plasmid's Addgene catalogue record and pLannotate feature annotations shown in this document.]
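Description:
pNH030 is a small (about 3 kb) high-copy bacterial plasmid built on the pGOv5 cloning backbone and catalogued as a worm expression vector. It is propagated in E. coli through a ColE1/pUC-type origin of replication and selected with ampicillin through the β-lactamase gene (AmpR) and its native promoter. The annotated backbone also retains a short f1 origin fragment, and a lac promoter, CAP binding site and lacI fragment lie downstream of the insert on the opposite strand. These are remnants of the cloning vector rather than functional parts of the payload.

The 822 bp insert encodes mTFP1::linker::2xNLS: the cyan (teal) fluorescent protein mTFP1, originally derived from Clavularia sp., fused through a linker to two nuclear localisation signals. This arrangement should concentrate fluorescence in the nucleus and make expressing cells easier to identify. The species field lists both C. elegans and synthetic. The depositor notes that the coding sequence ends with two in-frame stop codons. The feature table annotates only the mTFP1 portion; the linker and NLS repeats presumably lie in the unannotated stretch immediately downstream.

No worm promoter or 3′ UTR is recorded or annotated, so the plasmid does not appear to be a stand-alone expression construct. The associated publication describes counter-selection recombineering to build fluorescent protein reporters directly from C. elegans fosmid genomic clones. This suggests that pNH030 serves as a source or template for the mTFP1-NLS reporter cassette, which is inserted into fosmid-borne genes so that expression is driven by their native genomic regulatory context.
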