Features (pLannotate 1.2.2; 8 found; start..end, strand, type, name):
    183..771     -  rep_origin     ori: high-copy-number ColE1/pMB1/pBR322/pUC origin of replication
    856..1716    -  CDS            AmpR: β-lactamase; bla; confers resistance to ampicillin, carbenicillin, and related antibiotics
   1717..1821    -  promoter       AmpR promoter: bla
   1848..1921    +  rep_origin     f1 ori (fragment) (sequence withheld): f1 bacteriophage origin of replication; arrow indicates direction of (+) strand synthesis
   1967..2665    +  CDS            mTFP1: mTFP1 is a basic (constitutively fluorescent) cyan fluorescent protein published in 2006, derived from Clavularia sp.. It has low acid sensitivity.
   2823..2853    -  promoter       lac promoter: promoter for the E. coli lac operon
   2868..2889    -  protein_bind   CAP binding site: CAP binding activates transcription in the presence of cAMP. E. coli catabolite activator protein
   2902..2994    -  CDS            lacI (fragment): lac repressor; lacI; The lac repressor binds to the lac operator to inhibit transcription in E. coli. This inhibition can be relieved by adding lactose or isopropyl-β-D-thiogalactopyranoside (IPTG).
>Addgene plasmid #42149 | pNH030 | depositor full sequence | sequence record 56923 | pNH030 sequence 2994 bps
TCTTCCGCTTCCTCGCTCACTGACTCGCTGCGCTCGGTCGTTCGGCTGCGGCGAGCGGTATCAGCTCACT
CAAAGGCGGTAATACGGTTATCCACAGAATCAGGGGATAACGCAGGAAAGAACATGTGAGCAAAAGGCCA
GCAAAAGGCCAGGAACCGTAAAAAGGCCGCGTTGCTGGCGTTTTTCCATAGGCTCCGCCCCCCTGACGAG
CATCACAAAAATCGACGCTCAAGTCAGAGGTGGCGAAACCCGACAGGACTATAAAGATACCAGGCGTTTC
CCCCTGGAAGCTCCCTCGTGCGCTCTCCTGTTCCGACCCTGCCGCTTACCGGATACCTGTCCGCCTTTCT
CCCTTCGGGAAGCGTGGCGCTTTCTCATAGCTCACGCTGTAGGTATCTCAGTTCGGTGTAGGTCGTTCGC
TCCAAGCTGGGCTGTGTGCACGAACCCCCCGTTCAGCCCGACCGCTGCGCCTTATCCGGTAACTATCGTC
TTGAGTCCAACCCGGTAAGACACGACTTATCGCCACTGGCAGCAGCCACTGGTAACAGGATTAGCAGAGC
GAGGTATGTAGGCGGTGCTACAGAGTTCTTGAAGTGGTGGCCTAACTACGGCTACACTAGAAGGACAGTA
TTTGGTATCTGCGCTCTGCTGAAGCCAGTTACCTTCGGAAAAAGAGTTGGTAGCTCTTGATCCGGCAAAC
AAACCACCGCTGGTAGCGGTGGTTTTTTTGTTTGCAAGCAGCAGATTACGCGCAGAAAAAAAGGATCTCA
AGAAGATCCTTTGATCTTTTCTACGGGGTCTGACGCTCAGTGGAACGAAAACTCACGTTAAGGGATTTTG
GTCATGAATTAATTCTTACCAATGCTTAATCAGTGAGGCACCTATCTCAGCGATCTGTCTATTTCGTTCA
TCCATAGTTGCCTGACTCCCCGTCGTGTAGATAACTACGATACGGGAGGGCTTACCATCTGGCCCCAGTG
CTGCAATGATACCGCGAGACCCACGCTCACCGGCTCCAGATTTATCAGCAATAAACCAGCCAGCCGGAAG
GGCCGAGCGCAGAAGTGGTCCTGCAACTTTATCCGCCTCCATCCAGTCTATTAATTGTTGCCGGGAAGCT
AGAGTAAGTAGTTCGCCAGTTAATAGTTTGCGCAACGTTGTTGCCATTGCTACAGGCATCGTGGTGTCAC
GCTCGTCGTTTGGTATGGCTTCATTCAGCTCCGGTTCCCAACGATCAAGGCGAGTTACATGATCCCCCAT
GTTGTGCAAAAAAGCGGTTAGCTCCTTCGGTCCTCCGATCGTTGTCAGAAGTAAGTTGGCCGCAGTGTTA
TCACTCATGGTTATGGCAGCACTGCATAATTCTCTTACTGTCATGCCATCCGTAAGATGCTTTTCTGTGA
CTGGTGAGTACTCAACCAAGTCATTCTGAGAATAGTGTATGCGGCGACCGAGTTGCTCTTGCCCGGCGTC
AATACGGGATAATACCGCGCCACATAGCAGAACTTTAAAAGTGCTCATCATTGGAAAACGTTCTTCGGGG
CGAAAACTCTCAAGGATCTTACCGCTGTTGAGATCCAGTTCGATGTAACCCACTCGTGCACCCAACTGAT
CTTCAGCATCTTTTACTTTCACCAGCGTTTCTGGGTGAGCAAAAACAGGAAGGCAAAATGCCGCAAAAAA
GGGAATAAGGGCGACACGGAAATGTTGAATACTCATACTCTTCCTTTTTCAATATTATTGAAGCATTTAT
CAGGGTTATTGTCTCATGAGCGGATACATATTTGAATGTATTTAGAAAAATAAACAAATAGGGGTTCCGC
GCACATTTCCCCGAAAAGTGCCACCTG
[74 nt withheld, positions 1848-1921]
CCCTCAGCGCGGCCGCTAGCGGATCCTTAAAAAACCATGGCCGCCTCAAAAGGAGAAGAAACGACAATGG
GTGTTATCAAGCCAGACATGAAGATCAAGCTTAAAATGGAGGGTAATGTTAATGGTCACGCCTTCGTCAT
TGAGGGAGAGGGTGAAGGAAAGCCATACGATGGAACTAATACTATTAACTTGGAAGTGAAGGAGGGTGCC
CCACTTCCATTCTCTTATGATATCCTTACTACAGCCTTCGCATATGGAAATCGAGCATTCACAAAATACC
CAGACGACATTCCAAATTACTTCAAGCAGTCATTTCCAGAGGGATATTCTTGGGAGAGAACAATGACATT
CGAGGACAAGGGTATAGTTAAAGTGAAATCTGATATTAGTATGGAAGAAGATTCATTCATCTATGAGATA
CACCTGAAGGGCGAGAACTTTCCTCCGAATGGACCAGTGATGCAGAAAAAGACAACAGGATGGGACGCAA
GTACTGAACGTATGTATGTCAGAGATGGAGTTTTGAAAGGTGACGTGAAGCATAAACTGTTGTTGGAAGG
AGGTGGACATCATCGAGTGGACTTTAAGACAATCTACAGAGCTAAGAAAGCTGTGAAATTGCCAGACTAT
CACTTTGTGGATCACCGAATTGAAATTTTGAACCATGATAAAGATTACAATAAAGTGACTGTGTATGAGT
CAGCAGTAGCTAGAAACTCAACTGATGGTATGGACGAGCTCTACGTATCCGGAGGTGGTGGTAGTGGAGG
AGGCGGATCGGGAGGAGGAGGTTCGCCAAAGAAAAAGAGAAAAGTCGGAGGTGGACCAAAGAAGAAGCGA
AAAGTTAGCGCTTAATAGGTACCGCGGCCGCGCTGAGGGGCTGGCCGCTCACAATTCCACACAACATACG
AGCCGGAAGCATAAAGTGTAAAGCCTGGGGTGCCTAATGAGTGAGCTAACTCACATTAATTGCGTTGCGC
TCACTGCCCGCTTTCCAGTCGGGAAACCTGTCGTGCCAGCTGCATTAATGAATCGGCCAACGCGCGGGGA
GAGGCGGTTTGCGTATTGGGCGC
