>Addgene plasmid #42149 | pNH030 | addgene partial sequence | sequence record 58083 | lac_promoter
GCCCTCAGCGCGGCCGCGGTACCTATTAAGCGCTAACTTTTCGCTTCTTCTTTGGTCCACCTCCGACTTT
TCTCTTTTTCTTTGGCGAACCTCCTCCTCCCGATCCGCCTCCTCCACTACCACCACCTCCGGATACGTAG
AGCTCGTCCATACCATCAGTTGAGTTTCTAGCTACTGCTGACTCATACACAGTCACTTTATTGTAATCTT
TATCATGGTTCAAAATTTCAATTCGGTGATCCACAAAGTGATAGTCTGGCAATTTCACAGCTTTCTTAGC
TCTGTAGATTGTCTTAAAGTCCACTCGATGATGTCCACCTCCTTCCAACAACAGTTTATGCTTCACGTCA
CCTTTCAAAACTCCATCTCTGACATACATACGTTCAGTACTTGCGTCCCATCCTGTTGTCTTTTTCTGCA
TCACTGGTCCATTCGGAGGAAAGTTCTCGCCCTTCAGGTGTATCTCATAGATGAATGAATCTTCTTCCAT
ACTAATATCAGATTTCACTTTAACTATACCCTTGTCCTCGAATGTCATTGTTCTCTCCCAAGAATATCCC
TCTGGAAATGACTGCTTGAAGTAATTTGGAATGTCGTCTGGGTATTTTGTGAATGCTCGATTTCCATATG
CGAAGGCTGTAGTAAGGATATCATAAGAGAATGGAAGTGGGGCACCCTCCTTCACTTCCAAGTTAATAGT
ATTAGTTCCATCGTATGGCTTTCCTTCACCCTCTCCCTCAATGACGAAGGCGTGACCATTAACATTACCC
TCCATTTTAAGCTTGATCTTCATGTCTGGCTTGATAACACCCATTGTCGTTTCTTCTCCTTTTGAGGCGG
CCATGGTTTTTTAAGGATCCGCTAGCGGCCGCGCTGAGGGGCTGGCAAGTGTAGCGGTCACGCTGCGCGT
AACCACCACA
